Addgene plasmid #81714: pDONR223_ERBB2_p.R897Q
Purpose: Gateway Donor vector containing ERBB2, part of the Target Accelerator Plasmid Collection.
Depositing lab: Jesse Boehm & William Hahn & David Root. Depositing organization: Broad Institute. Publication: Systematic Functional Interrogation of Rare Cancer Variants Identifies Oncogenic Alleles. Kim E, Ilic N, Shrestha Y, Zou L, Kamburov A, Zhu C, Yang X, Lubonja R, Tran N, Nguyen C, Lawrence MS, Piccioni F, Bagul M, Doench JG, Chouinard CR, Wu X, Hogstrom L, Natoli T, Tamayo P, Horn H, Corsello SM, Lage K, Root DE, Subramanian A, Golub TR, Getz G, Boehm JS, Hahn WC. Cancer Discov. 2016 Jul;6(7):714-26. doi: 10.1158/2159-8290.CD-16-0160. Epub 2016 May 4. PubMed 27147599.
Backbone
  Vector backbone: pDONR223
  Backbone manufacturer: Invitrogen
  Backbone size w/o insert (bp): 2790
  Vector type: Gateway Entry vector
Growth in bacteria
  Bacterial resistance: Spectinomycin, 50 μg/mL
  Growth temperature: 37°C
  Growth strain: DH5alpha
  Copy number: High Copy
Gene/Insert
  Gene/Insert name: ERBB2 (alt name: NM_004448.2)
  Species: H. sapiens (human)
  Mutation: I655V; R897Q
  Entrez Gene: ERBB2 (a.k.a. CD340, HER-2, HER-2/neu, HER2, MLN 19, MLN-19, NEU, NGL, TKR1, VSCN2, c-ERB-2, c-ERB2, p185(erbB2))
  Promoter: None
  Cloning method: Gateway Cloning
  Sequencing primers: 5′ M13pUC-fwd; 3′ M13-Rev
Terms and licenses: Academic/Nonprofit Terms; Industry Terms: Not Available to Industry
Depositor comments: Closed state: stop codon immediately follows insert
How to cite: pDONR223_ERBB2_p.R897Q was a gift from Jesse Boehm & William Hahn & David Root (Addgene plasmid # 81714 ; http://n2t.net/addgene:81714 ; RRID:Addgene_81714)
