[The description below was written by a language model from this plasmid's Addgene catalogue record and pLannotate feature annotations shown in this document.]
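Description:
pDONR223_ERBB2_p.R897Q is a Gateway entry clone built on the Invitrogen pDONR223 backbone and carrying the human ERBB2 (HER2/neu) open reading frame, referenced to NM_004448.2. It belongs to the Target Accelerator Plasmid Collection, a set of cancer-associated alleles assembled for systematic functional testing of rare tumour variants. The sequenced plasmid is about 6.6 kb. It replicates in E. coli from a high-copy ColE1/pUC-type origin and is selected with spectinomycin through the aadA (SmR) aminoglycoside adenylyltransferase gene. A fragment of a class 1 integron Pc promoter and a remnant of a gentamicin resistance gene lie upstream of that marker. Short lacI and lacZα fragments are also annotated and appear to be non-functional backbone remnants.

The ERBB2 coding sequence spans roughly 3.8 kb and carries two recorded substitutions: R897Q, the variant of interest, and I655V. It is flanked by two attL recombination sites in opposite orientations. The automated annotation labels both as attL3, although a standard entry clone would normally have a distinct attL1/attL2 pair. These sites allow LR Clonase-mediated transfer of the ORF into any compatible destination vector. The clone is in the "closed" configuration, with a stop codon immediately after the insert, so C-terminal tags supplied by a destination vector will not be fused. The record lists no promoter for the insert, so the gene is not meant to be expressed from this plasmid. rrnB T1 and T2 terminators sit upstream of the cassette and insulate it from read-through transcription, and a T7 promoter lies just outside the downstream att site, pointing back toward the insert. The plasmid serves as a shuttle source for making expression constructs to study this ERBB2 variant.
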