Features (pLannotate 1.2.2; 12 found; start..end, strand, type, name):
     54..642     +  rep_origin     ori: high-copy-number ColE1/pMB1/pBR322/pUC origin of replication
    825..917     +  CDS            lacI (fragment): lac repressor; lacI; The lac repressor binds to the lac operator to inhibit transcription in E. coli. This inhibition can be relieved by adding lactose or isopropyl-β-D-thiogalactopyranoside (IPTG).
    972..999     -  terminator     rrnB T2 terminator: transcription terminator T2 from the E. coli rrnB gene
   1131..1174    +  terminator     rrnB T1 terminator: Escherichia coli rrnB; transcription terminator T1 from the E. coli rrnB gene
   1221..1257    -  CDS            lacZα (fragment): LacZα fragment of β-galactosidase; lacZ fragment
   1274..1369    +  protein_bind   attL3: mutant version of attL; recombination site for the Gateway® LR reaction LR Clonase™
   1372..5136    +  CDS            ERBB2: ERBB2_HUMAN - Also known as HER2, MLN19, NEU, NGL. Experimental evidence at protein level: Swiss-Prot protein existence level 1. In the nucleus is involved in transcriptional regulation. Associates with the 5'-TCAAATTC-3' sequence in the PTGS2/COX-2 promoter and activates its transcription. Implicated in transcriptional activation of CDKN1A; the function involves STAT3 and SRC. Involved in the transcription of rRNA genes by RNA Pol I and enhances protein synthesis and cell growth. From Homo sapiens (Human).
   5144..5239    -  protein_bind   attL3: mutant version of attL; recombination site for the Gateway® LR reaction LR Clonase™
   5258..5276    -  promoter       T7 promoter: promoter for bacteriophage T7 RNA polymerase
   5466..5489    +  promoter       Pc promoter (fragment): intI1 (promoter lies within the coding sequence); class 1 integron promoter
   5665..5721    +  CDS            GmR (fragment): gentamycin acetyltransferase; aacC1; confers resistance to gentamycin
   5728..6519    +  CDS            SmR: aminoglycoside adenylyltransferase (Murphy, 1985); aadA; confers resistance to spectinomycin and streptomycin
>Addgene plasmid #81714 | pDONR223_ERBB2_p.R897Q | addgene full sequence | sequence record 168685 | Addgene NGS Result
TACGCGTCGTTCCACTGAGCGTCAGACCCCGTAGAAAAGATCAAAGGATCTTCTTGAGATCCTTTTTTTC
TGCGCGTAATCTGCTGCTTGCAAACAAAAAAACCACCGCTACCAGCGGTGGTTTGTTTGCCGGATCAAGA
GCTACCAACTCTTTTTCCGAAGGTAACTGGCTTCAGCAGAGCGCAGATACCAAATACTGTTCTTCTAGTG
TAGCCGTAGTTAGGCCACCACTTCAAGAACTCTGTAGCACCGCCTACATACCTCGCTCTGCTAATCCTGT
TACCAGTGGCTGCTGCCAGTGGCGATAAGTCGTGTCTTACCGGGTTGGACTCAAGACGATAGTTACCGGA
TAAGGCGCAGCGGTCGGGCTGAACGGGGGGTTCGTGCACACAGCCCAGCTTGGAGCGAACGACCTACACC
GAACTGAGATACCTACAGCGTGAGCTATGAGAAAGCGCCACGCTTCCCGAAGGGAGAAAGGCGGACAGGT
ATCCGGTAAGCGGCAGGGTCGGAACAGGAGAGCGCACGAGGGAGCTTCCAGGGGGAAACGCCTGGTATCT
TTATAGTCCTGTCGGGTTTCGCCACCTCTGACTTGAGCGTCGATTTTTGTGATGCTCGTCAGGGGGGCGG
AGCCTATGGAAAAACGCCAGCAACGCGGCCTTTTTACGGTTCCTGGCCTTTTGCTGGCCTTTTGCTCACA
TGTTCTTTCCTGCGTTATCCCCTGATTCTGTGGATAACCGTATTACCGCCTTTGAGTGAGCTGATACCGC
TCGCCGCAGCCGAACGACCGAGCGCAGCGAGTCAGTGAGCGAGGAAGCGGAAGAGCGCCCAATACGCAAA
CCGCCTCTCCCCGCGCGTTGGCCGATTCATTAATGCAGCTGGCACGACAGGTTTCCCGACTGGAAAGCGG
GCAGTGAGCGCAACGCAATTAATACGCGTACCGCTAGCCAGGAAGAGTTTGTAGAAACGCAAAAAGGCCA
TCCGTCAGGATGGCCTTCTGCTTAGTTTGATGCCTGGCAGTTTATGGCGGGCGTCCTGCCCGCCACCCTC
CGGGCCGTTGCTTCACAACGTTCAAATCCGCTCCCGGCGGATTTGTCCTACTCAGGAGAGCGTTCACCGA
CAAACAACAGATAAAACGAAAGGCCCAGTCTTCCGACTGAGCCTTTCGTTTTATTTGATGCCTGGCAGTT
CCCTACTCTCGCGTTAACGCTAGCATGGATGTTTTCCCAGTCACGACGTTGTAAAACGACGGCCAGTCTT
AAGCTCGGGCCCCAAATAATGATTTTATTTTGACTGATAGTGACCTGTTCGTTGCAACAAATTGATGAGC
AATGCTTTTTTATAATGCCAACTTTGTACAAAAAAGTTGGCATGGAGCTGGCGGCCTTGTGCCGCTGGGG
GCTCCTCCTCGCCCTCTTGCCCCCCGGAGCCGCGAGCACCCAAGTGTGCACCGGCACAGACATGAAGCTG
CGGCTCCCTGCCAGTCCCGAGACCCACCTGGACATGCTCCGCCACCTCTACCAGGGCTGCCAGGTGGTGC
AGGGAAACCTGGAACTCACCTACCTGCCCACCAATGCCAGCCTGTCCTTCCTGCAGGATATCCAGGAGGT
GCAGGGCTACGTGCTCATCGCTCACAACCAAGTGAGGCAGGTCCCACTGCAGAGGCTGCGGATTGTGCGA
GGCACCCAGCTCTTTGAGGACAACTATGCCCTGGCCGTGCTAGACAATGGAGACCCGCTGAACAATACCA
CCCCTGTCACAGGGGCCTCCCCAGGAGGCCTGCGGGAGCTGCAGCTTCGAAGCCTCACAGAGATCTTGAA
AGGAGGGGTCTTGATCCAGCGGAACCCCCAGCTCTGCTACCAGGACACGATTTTGTGGAAGGACATCTTC
CACAAGAACAACCAGCTGGCTCTCACACTGATAGACACCAACCGCTCTCGGGCCTGCCACCCCTGTTCTC
CGATGTGTAAGGGCTCCCGCTGCTGGGGAGAGAGTTCTGAGGATTGTCAGAGCCTGACGCGCACTGTCTG
TGCCGGTGGCTGTGCCCGCTGCAAGGGGCCACTGCCCACTGACTGCTGCCATGAGCAGTGTGCTGCCGGC
TGCACGGGCCCCAAGCACTCTGACTGCCTGGCCTGCCTCCACTTCAACCACAGTGGCATCTGTGAGCTGC
ACTGCCCAGCCCTGGTCACCTACAACACAGACACGTTTGAGTCCATGCCCAATCCCGAGGGCCGGTATAC
ATTCGGCGCCAGCTGTGTGACTGCCTGTCCCTACAACTACCTTTCTACGGACGTGGGATCCTGCACCCTC
GTCTGCCCCCTGCACAACCAAGAGGTGACAGCAGAGGATGGAACACAGCGGTGTGAGAAGTGCAGCAAGC
CCTGTGCCCGAGTGTGCTATGGTCTGGGCATGGAGCACTTGCGAGAGGTGAGGGCAGTTACCAGTGCCAA
TATCCAGGAGTTTGCTGGCTGCAAGAAGATCTTTGGGAGCCTGGCATTTCTGCCGGAGAGCTTTGATGGG
GACCCAGCCTCCAACACTGCCCCGCTCCAGCCAGAGCAGCTCCAAGTGTTTGAGACTCTGGAAGAGATCA
CAGGTTACCTATACATCTCAGCATGGCCGGACAGCCTGCCTGACCTCAGCGTCTTCCAGAACCTGCAAGT
AATCCGGGGACGAATTCTGCACAATGGCGCCTACTCGCTGACCCTGCAAGGGCTGGGCATCAGCTGGCTG
GGGCTGCGCTCACTGAGGGAACTGGGCAGTGGACTGGCCCTCATCCACCATAACACCCACCTCTGCTTCG
TGCACACGGTGCCCTGGGACCAGCTCTTTCGGAACCCGCACCAAGCTCTGCTCCACACTGCCAACCGGCC
AGAGGACGAGTGTGTGGGCGAGGGCCTGGCCTGCCACCAGCTGTGCGCCCGAGGGCACTGCTGGGGTCCA
GGGCCCACCCAGTGTGTCAACTGCAGCCAGTTCCTTCGGGGCCAGGAGTGCGTGGAGGAATGCCGAGTAC
TGCAGGGGCTCCCCAGGGAGTATGTGAATGCCAGGCACTGTTTGCCGTGCCACCCTGAGTGTCAGCCCCA
GAATGGCTCAGTGACCTGTTTTGGACCGGAGGCTGACCAGTGTGTGGCCTGTGCCCACTATAAGGACCCT
CCCTTCTGCGTGGCCCGCTGCCCCAGCGGTGTGAAACCTGACCTCTCCTACATGCCCATCTGGAAGTTTC
CAGATGAGGAGGGCGCATGCCAGCCTTGCCCCATCAACTGCACCCACTCCTGTGTGGACCTGGATGACAA
GGGCTGCCCCGCCGAGCAGAGAGCCAGCCCTCTGACGTCCATCATCTCTGCGGTGGTTGGCATTCTGCTG
GTCGTGGTCTTGGGGGTGGTCTTTGGGATCCTCATCAAGCGACGGCAGCAGAAGATCCGGAAGTACACGA
TGCGGAGACTGCTGCAGGAAACGGAGCTGGTGGAGCCGCTGACACCTAGCGGAGCGATGCCCAACCAGGC
GCAGATGCGGATCCTGAAAGAGACGGAGCTGAGGAAGGTGAAGGTGCTTGGATCTGGCGCTTTTGGCACA
GTCTACAAGGGCATCTGGATCCCTGATGGGGAGAATGTGAAAATTCCAGTGGCCATCAAAGTGTTGAGGG
AAAACACATCCCCCAAAGCCAACAAAGAAATCTTAGACGAAGCATACGTGATGGCTGGTGTGGGCTCCCC
ATATGTCTCCCGCCTTCTGGGCATCTGCCTGACATCCACGGTGCAGCTGGTGACACAGCTTATGCCCTAT
GGCTGCCTCTTAGACCATGTCCGGGAAAACCGCGGACGCCTGGGCTCCCAGGACCTGCTGAACTGGTGTA
TGCAGATTGCCAAGGGGATGAGCTACCTGGAGGATGTGCGGCTCGTACACAGGGACTTGGCCGCTCGGAA
CGTGCTGGTCAAGAGTCCCAACCATGTCAAAATTACAGACTTCGGGCTGGCTCGGCTGCTGGACATTGAC
GAGACAGAGTACCATGCAGATGGGGGCAAGGTGCCCATCAAGTGGATGGCGCTGGAGTCCATTCTCCGCC
AGCGGTTCACCCACCAGAGTGATGTGTGGAGTTATGGTGTGACTGTGTGGGAGCTGATGACTTTTGGGGC
CAAACCTTACGATGGGATCCCAGCCCGGGAGATCCCTGACCTGCTGGAAAAGGGGGAGCGGCTGCCCCAG
CCCCCCATCTGCACCATTGATGTCTACATGATCATGGTCAAATGTTGGATGATTGACTCTGAATGTCGGC
CAAGATTCCGGGAGTTGGTGTCTGAATTCTCCCGCATGGCCAGGGACCCCCAGCGCTTTGTGGTCATCCA
GAATGAGGACTTGGGCCCAGCCAGTCCCTTGGACAGCACCTTCTACCGCTCACTGCTGGAGGACGATGAC
ATGGGGGACCTGGTGGATGCTGAGGAGTATCTGGTACCCCAGCAGGGCTTCTTCTGTCCAGACCCTGCCC
CGGGCGCTGGGGGCATGGTCCACCACAGGCACCGCAGCTCATCTACCAGGAGTGGCGGTGGGGACCTGAC
ACTAGGGCTGGAGCCCTCTGAAGAGGAGGCCCCCAGGTCTCCACTGGCACCCTCCGAAGGGGCTGGCTCC
GATGTATTTGATGGTGACCTGGGAATGGGGGCAGCCAAGGGGCTGCAAAGCCTCCCCACACATGACCCCA
GCCCTCTACAGCGGTACAGTGAGGACCCCACAGTACCCCTGCCCTCTGAGACTGATGGCTACGTTGCCCC
CCTGACCTGCAGCCCCCAGCCTGAATATGTGAACCAGCCAGATGTTCGGCCCCAGCCCCCTTCGCCCCGA
GAGGGCCCTCTGCCTGCTGCCCGACCTGCTGGTGCCACTCTGGAAAGGCCCAAGACTCTCTCCCCAGGGA
AGAATGGGGTCGTCAAAGACGTTTTTGCCTTTGGGGGTGCCGTGGAGAACCCCGAGTACTTGACACCCCA
GGGAGGAGCTGCCCCTCAGCCCCACCCTCCTCCTGCCTTCAGCCCAGCCTTCGACAACCTCTATTACTGG
GACCAGGACCCACCAGAGCGGGGGGCTCCACCCAGCACCTTCAAAGGGACACCTACGGCAGAGAACCCAG
AGTACCTGGGTCTGGACGTGCCAGTGTGATTGCCAACTTTCTTGTACAAAGTTGGCATTATAAGAAAGCA
TTGCTTATCAATTTGTTGCAACGAACAGGTCACTATCAGTCAAAATAAAATCATTATTTGCCATCCAGCT
GATATCCCCTATAGTGAGTCGTATTACATGGTCATAGCTGTTTCCTGGCAGCTCTGGCCCGTGTCTCAAA
ATCTCTGATGTTACATTGCACAAGATAAAAATATATCATCATGCCTCCTCTAGACCAGCCAGGACAGAAA
TGCCTCGACTTCGCTGCTACCCAAGGTTGCCGGGTGACGCACACCGTGGAAACGGATGAAGGCACGAACC
CAGTGGACATAAGCCTGTTCGGTTCGTAAGCTGTAATGCAAGTAGCGTATGCGCTCACGCAACTGGTCCA
GAACCTTGACCGAACGCAGCGGTGGTAACGGCGCAGTGGCGGTTTTCATGGCTTGTTATGACTGTTTTTT
TGGGGTACAGTCTATGCCTCGGGCATCCAAGCAGCAAGCGCGTTACGCCGTGGGTCGATGTTTGATGTTA
TGGAGCAGCAACGATGTTACGCAGCAGGGCAGTCGCCCTAAAACAAAGTTAAACATTATGAGGGAAGCGG
TGATCGCCGAAGTATCGACTCAACTATCAGAGGTAGTTGGCGTCATCGAGCGCCATCTCGAACCGACGTT
GCTGGCCGTACATTTGTACGGCTCCGCAGTGGATGGCGGCCTGAAGCCACACAGTGATATTGATTTGCTG
GTTACGGTGACCGTAAGGCTTGATGAAACAACGCGGCGAGCTTTGATCAACGACCTTTTGGAAACTTCGG
CTTCCCCTGGAGAGAGCGAGATTCTCCGCGCTGTAGAAGTCACCATTGTTGTGCACGACGACATCATTCC
GTGGCGTTATCCAGCTAAGCGCGAACTGCAATTTGGAGAATGGCAGCGCAATGACATTCTTGCAGGTATC
TTCGAGCCAGCCACGATCGACATTGATCTGGCTATCTTGCTGACAAAAGCAAGAGAACATAGCGTTGCCT
TGGTAGGTCCAGCGGCGGAGGAACTCTTTGATCCGGTTCCTGAACAGGATCTATTTGAGGCGCTAAATGA
AACCTTAACGCTATGGAACTCGCCGCCCGACTGGGCTGGCGATGAGCGAAATGTAGTGCTTACGTTGTCC
CGCATTTGGTACAGCGCAGTAACCGGCAAAATCGCGCCGAAGGATGTCGCTGCCGACTGGGCAATGGAGC
GCCTGCCGGCCCAGTATCAGCCCGTCATACTTGAAGCTAGACAGGCTTATCTTGGACAAGAAGAAGATCG
CTTGGCCTCGCGCGCAGATCAGTTGGAAGAATTTGTCCACTACGTGAAAGGCGAGATCACCAAGGTAGTC
GGCAAATAACCCTCGAGCCACCCATGACCAAAATCCCTTAACGTGAGT
