>Addgene plasmid #81714 | pDONR223_ERBB2_p.R897Q | depositor partial sequence | sequence record 155033 | Insert sequence
ATGGAGCTGGCGGCCTTGTGCCGCTGGGGGCTCCTCCTCGCCCTCTTGCCCCCCGGAGCCGCGAGCACCC
AAGTGTGCACCGGCACAGACATGAAGCTGCGGCTCCCTGCCAGTCCCGAGACCCACCTGGACATGCTCCG
CCACCTCTACCAGGGCTGCCAGGTGGTGCAGGGAAACCTGGAACTCACCTACCTGCCCACCAATGCCAGC
CTGTCCTTCCTGCAGGATATCCAGGAGGTGCAGGGCTACGTGCTCATCGCTCACAACCAAGTGAGGCAGG
TCCCACTGCAGAGGCTGCGGATTGTGCGAGGCACCCAGCTCTTTGAGGACAACTATGCCCTGGCCGTGCT
AGACAATGGAGACCCGCTGAACAATACCACCCCTGTCACAGGGGCCTCCCCAGGAGGCCTGCGGGAGCTG
CAGCTTCGAAGCCTCACAGAGATCTTGAAAGGAGGGGTCTTGATCCAGCGGAACCCCCAGCTCTGCTACC
AGGACACGATTTTGTGGAAGGACATCTTCCACAAGAACAACCAGCTGGCTCTCACACTGATAGACACCAA
CCGCTCTCGGGCCTGCCACCCCTGTTCTCCGATGTGTAAGGGCTCCCGCTGCTGGGGAGAGAGTTCTGAG
GATTGTCAGAGCCTGACGCGCACTGTCTGTGCCGGTGGCTGTGCCCGCTGCAAGGGGCCACTGCCCACTG
ACTGCTGCCATGAGCAGTGTGCTGCCGGCTGCACGGGCCCCAAGCACTCTGACTGCCTGGCCTGCCTCCA
CTTCAACCACAGTGGCATCTGTGAGCTGCACTGCCCAGCCCTGGTCACCTACAACACAGACACGTTTGAG
TCCATGCCCAATCCCGAGGGCCGGTATACATTCGGCGCCAGCTGTGTGACTGCCTGTCCCTACAACTACC
TTTCTACGGACGTGGGATCCTGCACCCTCGTCTGCCCCCTGCACAACCAAGAGGTGACAGCAGAGGATGG
AACACAGCGGTGTGAGAAGTGCAGCAAGCCCTGTGCCCGAGTGTGCTATGGTCTGGGCATGGAGCACTTG
CGAGAGGTGAGGGCAGTTACCAGTGCCAATATCCAGGAGTTTGCTGGCTGCAAGAAGATCTTTGGGAGCC
TGGCATTTCTGCCGGAGAGCTTTGATGGGGACCCAGCCTCCAACACTGCCCCGCTCCAGCCAGAGCAGCT
CCAAGTGTTTGAGACTCTGGAAGAGATCACAGGTTACCTATACATCTCAGCATGGCCGGACAGCCTGCCT
GACCTCAGCGTCTTCCAGAACCTGCAAGTAATCCGGGGACGAATTCTGCACAATGGCGCCTACTCGCTGA
CCCTGCAAGGGCTGGGCATCAGCTGGCTGGGGCTGCGCTCACTGAGGGAACTGGGCAGTGGACTGGCCCT
CATCCACCATAACACCCACCTCTGCTTCGTGCACACGGTGCCCTGGGACCAGCTCTTTCGGAACCCGCAC
CAAGCTCTGCTCCACACTGCCAACCGGCCAGAGGACGAGTGTGTGGGCGAGGGCCTGGCCTGCCACCAGC
TGTGCGCCCGAGGGCACTGCTGGGGTCCAGGGCCCACCCAGTGTGTCAACTGCAGCCAGTTCCTTCGGGG
CCAGGAGTGCGTGGAGGAATGCCGAGTACTGCAGGGGCTCCCCAGGGAGTATGTGAATGCCAGGCACTGT
TTGCCGTGCCACCCTGAGTGTCAGCCCCAGAATGGCTCAGTGACCTGTTTTGGACCGGAGGCTGACCAGT
GTGTGGCCTGTGCCCACTATAAGGACCCTCCCTTCTGCGTGGCCCGCTGCCCCAGCGGTGTGAAACCTGA
CCTCTCCTACATGCCCATCTGGAAGTTTCCAGATGAGGAGGGCGCATGCCAGCCTTGCCCCATCAACTGC
ACCCACTCCTGTGTGGACCTGGATGACAAGGGCTGCCCCGCCGAGCAGAGAGCCAGCCCTCTGACGTCCA
TCGTCTCTGCGGTGGTTGGCATTCTGCTGGTCGTGGTCTTGGGGGTGGTCTTTGGGATCCTCATCAAGCG
ACGGCAGCAGAAGATCCGGAAGTACACGATGCGGAGACTGCTGCAGGAAACGGAGCTGGTGGAGCCGCTG
ACACCTAGCGGAGCGATGCCCAACCAGGCGCAGATGCGGATCCTGAAAGAGACGGAGCTGAGGAAGGTGA
AGGTGCTTGGATCTGGCGCTTTTGGCACAGTCTACAAGGGCATCTGGATCCCTGATGGGGAGAATGTGAA
AATTCCAGTGGCCATCAAAGTGTTGAGGGAAAACACATCCCCCAAAGCCAACAAAGAAATCTTAGACGAA
GCATACGTGATGGCTGGTGTGGGCTCCCCATATGTCTCCCGCCTTCTGGGCATCTGCCTGACATCCACGG
TGCAGCTGGTGACACAGCTTATGCCCTATGGCTGCCTCTTAGACCATGTCCGGGAAAACCGCGGACGCCT
GGGCTCCCAGGACCTGCTGACTGGTGTATGCAGATTGCCAAGGGGATGAGCTACCTGGAGGATGTGCGGC
TCGTACACAGGGACTTGGCCGCTCGGAACGTGCTGGTCAAGAGTCCCAACCATGTCAAAATTACAGACTT
CGGGCTGGCTCGGCTGCTGGACATTGACGAGACAGAGTACCATGCAGATGGGGGCAAGGTGCCCATCAAG
TGGATGGCGCTGGAGTCCATTCTCCGCCAGCGGTTCACCCACCAGAGTGATGTGTGGAGTTATGGTGTGA
CTGTGTGGGAGCTGATGACTTTTGGGGCCAAACCTTACGATGGGATCCCAGCCCGGGAGATCCCTGACCT
GCTGGAAAAGGGGGAGCGGCTGCCCCAGCCCCCCATCTGCACCATTGATGTCTACATGATCATGGTCAAA
TGTTGGATGATTGACTCTGAATGTCGGCCAAGATTCCGGGAGTTGGTGTCTGAATTCTCCCGCATGGCCA
GGGACCCCCAGCGCTTTGTGGTCATCCAGAATGAGGACTTGGGCCCAGCCAGTCCCTTGGACAGCACCTT
CTACCGCTCACTGCTGGAGGACGATGACATGGGGGACCTGGTGGATGCTGAGGAGTATCTGGTACCCCAG
CAGGGCTTCTTCTGTCCAGACCCTGCCCCGGGCGCTGGGGGCATGGTCCACCACAGGCACCGCAGCTCAT
CTACCAGGAGTGGCGGTGGGGACCTGACACTAGGGCTGGAGCCCTCTGAAGAGGAGGCCCCCAGGTCTCC
ACTGGCACCCTCCGAAGGGGCTGGCTCCGATGTATTTGATGGTGACCTGGGAATGGGGGCAGCCAAGGGG
CTGCAAAGCCTCCCCACACATGACCCCAGCCCTCTACAGCGGTACAGTGAGGACCCCACAGTACCCCTGC
CCTCTGAGACTGATGGCTACGTTGCCCCCCTGACCTGCAGCCCCCAGCCTGAATATGTGAACCAGCCAGA
TGTTCGGCCCCAGCCCCCTTCGCCCCGAGAGGGCCCTCTGCCTGCTGCCCGACCTGCTGGTGCCACTCTG
GAAAGGCCCAAGACTCTCTCCCCAGGGAAGAATGGGGTCGTCAAAGACGTTTTTGCCTTTGGGGGTGCCG
TGGAGAACCCCGAGTACTTGACACCCCAGGGAGGAGCTGCCCCTCAGCCCCACCCTCCTCCTGCCTTCAG
CCCAGCCTTCGACAACCTCTATTACTGGGACCAGGACCCACCAGAGCGGGGGGCTCCACCCAGCACCTTC
AAAGGGACACCTACGGCAGAGAACCCAGAGTACCTGGGTCTGGACGTGCCAGTG
